Addgene plasmid #55631: pAAV-Ef1a-DIO SwiChRca-TS-EYFP
Purpose: Cre-Dependent Chloride Channel
Depositing lab: Karl Deisseroth. Depositing organization: Stanford University. Publication: Structure-guided transformation of channelrhodopsin into a light-activated chloride channel. Berndt A, Lee SY, Ramakrishnan C, Deisseroth K. Science. 2014 Apr 25;344(6182):420-4. doi: 10.1126/science.1252367. PubMed 24763591.
Backbone
  Vector backbone: AAV
  Backbone size w/o insert (bp): 5600
  Total vector size (bp): 7317
  Vector type: Mammalian Expression, AAV, Cre/Lox
Growth in bacteria
  Bacterial resistance: Ampicillin, 100 μg/mL
  Growth temperature: 37°C
  Growth strain: Stbl3
  Copy number: High Copy
Gene/Insert
  Gene/Insert name: iC1C2-TS-EYFP (alt name: SwiChRca)
  Species: Synthetic
  Insert size (bp): 1713
  Mutation: C128A
  Promoter: Ef1a
  Tag / fusion protein: EYFP (C terminal on insert)
  Cloning method: Restriction Enzyme; 5′ cloning site AscI (not destroyed); 3′ cloning site NheI (not destroyed)
  Sequencing primers: 5′ CACCCACACAAAGGAAAAGGGCC; 3′ GCAATAGCATGATACAAAGG
Terms and licenses: Academic/Nonprofit Terms; Industry Terms: Not Available to Industry
How to cite: pAAV-Ef1a-DIO SwiChRca-TS-EYFP was a gift from Karl Deisseroth (Addgene plasmid # 55631 ; http://n2t.net/addgene:55631 ; RRID:Addgene_55631)
