[The description below was written by a language model from this plasmid's Addgene catalogue record, the feature table of its GenBank file and pLannotate feature annotations shown in this document.]
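Description:
pAAV-Ef1a-DIO SwiChRca-TS-EYFP is a 7.3 kb adeno-associated virus transfer plasmid for Cre-dependent expression of a light-activated chloride channel in mammalian cells. The expression cassette lies between two AAV2 inverted terminal repeats, which allow it to be packaged into recombinant AAV particles. The bacterial portion carries a high-copy ColE1/pUC-type origin, an ampicillin resistance gene (β-lactamase) with its own promoter, and an M13 phage origin. The record lists a recombination-deficient growth strain, a common choice for keeping ITRs stable.

The payload is a synthetic 1.7 kb fusion recorded as iC1C2-TS-EYFP carrying the C128A mutation (SwiChRca), a channelrhodopsin engineered to conduct chloride. The opsin is joined at its C terminus to EYFP through a short segment that the annotation matches to the KCNJ2 (Kir2.1) potassium channel, consistent with the "TS" membrane trafficking signal in the name. Only a small part of the opsin region is annotated, as a channelrhodopsin-2-like fragment. Transcription is driven by the human EF-1α promoter with its intron A, and the WPRE and human growth hormone polyadenylation signal downstream enhance and terminate expression. The coding sequence sits in reverse orientation relative to the promoter, flanked on each side by a lox2272 and a loxP site, with the two pairs in opposing orientation (a DIO, or double-floxed inverted, arrangement). Cre inverts the cassette into the sense orientation and then excises one site of each pair, locking it in place, so the fluorescently tagged channel is produced only in Cre-expressing cells. This suits cell-type-restricted, light-driven chloride conductance. The two partial GenBank records cover only short stretches around the lox sites and the fluorescent protein and add no further features.
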