Features (pLannotate 1.2.2; 26 found; start..end, strand, type, name):
      1..141     -  repeat_region  AAV2 ITR: inverted terminal repeat of adeno-associated virus serotype 2 inverted
    169..235     +  CDS            small t antigen (fragment): SV40 (simian virus 40) small t antigen
    261..472     +  promoter       EF-1α core promoter: core promoter for human elongation factor EF-1α
    473..581     +  intron         EF-1α intron A (fragment): intron upstream of the start codon of human EF-1α
   1207..1410    +  intron         EF-1α intron A: truncated intron upstream of the start codon of human EF-1α
   1426..1443    +  misc_feature   MCS (fragment): pUC18/19 multiple cloning site
   1450..1483    +  protein_bind   lox2272: Cre-mediated recombination occurs in the 8-bp core sequence (GGATACTT). lox2272 sites are compatible with each other, but incompatible with loxP or loxN sites (Lee and Saito, 1988). Cre recombinase
   1484..1533    -  intron         β-globin intron (fragment): internally truncated intron from human β-globin
   1534..1567    +  protein_bind   loxP: Cre-mediated recombination occurs in the 8-bp core sequence (GCATACAT). Cre recombinase
   1579..2297    -  CDS            EYFP (fragment): enhanced YFP mammalian codon-optimized
   2296..2355    -  CDS            KCNJ2 (fragment): KCNJ2_HUMAN - Also known as IRK1. Experimental evidence at protein level: Swiss-Prot protein existence level 1. Probably participates in establishing action potential waveform and excitability of neuronal and muscle tissues. Inward rectifier potassium channels are characterized by a greater tendency to allow potassium to flow into the cell rather than out of it. Their voltage dependence is regulated by the concentration of extracellular potassium; as external potassium is raised, the voltage range of the channel opening shifts to more positive voltages. The inward rectification is mainly due t
   3258..3291    -  CDS            ChR2(H134R) (fragment): H134R mutant of an N-terminal fragment of channelrhodopsin-2 from the alga Chlamydomonas reinhardtii (Nagel et al., 2005) blue light-activated cation channel
   3302..3335    -  protein_bind   lox2272: Cre-mediated recombination occurs in the 8-bp core sequence (GGATACTT). lox2272 sites are compatible with each other, but incompatible with loxP or loxN sites (Lee and Saito, 1988). Cre recombinase
   3336..3385    -  intron         β-globin intron (fragment): internally truncated intron from human β-globin
   3386..3419    -  protein_bind   loxP: Cre-mediated recombination occurs in the 8-bp core sequence (GCATACAT). Cre recombinase
   3420..3444    +  misc_feature   MCS (fragment): pBluescript multiple cloning site
   3444..4032    +  misc_feature   WPRE: woodchuck hepatitis virus posttranscriptional regulatory element
   4064..4540    +  polyA_signal   hGH poly(A) signal: human growth hormone polyadenylation signal
   4580..4720    +  repeat_region  AAV2 ITR: inverted terminal repeat of adeno-associated virus serotype 2 inverted
   4725..4776    -  misc_feature   bom (fragment): basis of mobility region from pBR322
   4795..5175    +  rep_origin     M13 ori (sequence partly withheld): M13 bacteriophage origin of replication; arrow indicates direction of (+) strand synthesis
   5251..5300    -  misc_feature   bom (fragment): basis of mobility region from pBR322
   5402..5437    -  CDS            rop (fragment): Rop protein, which maintains plasmids at low copy number; rop
   5532..5636    +  promoter       AmpR promoter: bla
   5637..6497    +  CDS            AmpR: β-lactamase; bla; confers resistance to ampicillin, carbenicillin, and related antibiotics
   6668..7256    +  rep_origin     ori: high-copy-number ColE1/pMB1/pBR322/pUC origin of replication
>Addgene plasmid #55631 | pAAV-Ef1a-DIO SwiChRca-TS-EYFP | depositor full sequence | sequence record 86377 | pAAV-Ef1a-DIO SwiChRca-TS-EYFP sequence 7317 bps
CCTGCAGGCAGCTGCGCGCTCGCTCGCTCACTGAGGCCGCCCGGGCAAAGCCCGGGCGTCGGGCGACCTT
TGGTCGCCCGGCCTCAGTGAGCGAGCGAGCGCGCAGAGAGGGAGTGGCCAACTCCATCACTAGGGGTTCC
TGCGGCCGCACGCGTAAGCTTTGCAAAGATGGATAAAGTTTTAAACAGAGAGGAATCTTTGCAGCTAATG
GACCTTCTAGGTCTTGAAAGGAGTGGGAATTGGCTCCGGTGCCCGTCAGTGGGCAGAGCGCACATCGCCC
ACAGTCCCCGAGAAGTTGGGGGGAGGGGTCGGCAATTGAACCGGTGCCTAGAGAAGGTGGCGCGGGGTAA
ACTGGGAAAGTGATGTCGTGTACTGGCTCCGCCTTTTTCCCGAGGGTGGGGGAGAACCGTATATAAGTGC
AGTAGTCGCCGTGAACGTTCTTTTTCGCAACGGGTTTGCCGCCAGAACACAGGTAAGTGCCGTGTGTGGT
TCCCGCGGGCCTGGCCTCTTTACGGGTTATGGCCCTTGCGTGCCTTGAATTACTTCCACTGGCTGCAGTA
CGTGATTCTTGATCCCGAGCTTCGGGTTGGAAGTGGGTGGGAGAGTTCGAGGCCTTGCGCTTAAGGAGCC
CCTTCGCCTCGTGCTTGAGTTGAGGCCTGGCCTGGGCGCTGGGGCCGCCGCGTGCGAATCTGGTGGCACC
TTCGCGCCTGTCTCGCTGCTTTCGATAAGTCTCTAGCCATTTAAAATTTTTGATGACCTGCTGCGACGCT
TTTTTTCTGGCAAGATAGTCTTGTAAATGCGGGCCAAGATCTGCACACTGGTATTTCGGTTTTTGGGGCC
GCGGGCGGCGACGGGGCCCGTGCGTCCCAGCGCACATGTTCGGCGAGGCGGGGCCTGCGAGCGCGGCCAC
CGAGAATCGGACGGGGGTAGTCTCAAGCTGGCCGGCCTGCTCTGGTGCCTGGCCTCGCGCCGCCGTGTAT
CGCCCCGCCCTGGGCGGCAAGGCTGGCCCGGTCGGCACCAGTTGCGTGAGCGGAAAGATGGCCGCTTCCC
GGCCCTGCTGCAGGGAGCTCAAAATGGAGGACGCGGCGCTCGGGAGAGCGGGCGGGTGAGTCACCCACAC
AAAGGAAAAGGGCCTTTCCGTCCTCAGCCGTCGCTTCATGTGACTCCACGGAGTACCGGGCGCCGTCCAG
GCACCTCGATTAGTTCTCGAGCTTTTGGAGTACGTCGTCTTTAGGTTGGGGGGAGGGGTTTTATGCGATG
GAGTTTCCCCACACTGAGTGGGTGGAGACTGAAGTTAGGCCAGCTTGGCACTTGATGTAATTCTCCTTGG
AATTTGCCCTTTTTGAGTTTGGATCTTGGTTCATTCTCAAGCCTCAGACAGTGGTTCAAAGTTTTTTTCT
TCCATTTCAGGTGTCGTGAGGTACCGGATCCTCTAGAGTCGACTCCGGAATAACTTCGTATAGGATACTT
TATACGAAGTTATGCAGAATGGTAGCTGGATTGTAGCTGCTATTAGCAATATGAAACCTCTTAATAACTT
CGTATAGCATACATTATACGAAGTTATGGCGCGCCCTATTACTTGTACAGCTCGTCCATGCCGAGAGTGA
TCCCGGCGGCGGTCACGAACTCCAGCAGGACCATGTGATCGCGCTTCTCGTTGGGGTCTTTGCTCAGGGC
GGACTGGTAGCTCAGGTAGTGGTTGTCGGGCAGCAGCACGGGGCCGTCGCCGATGGGGGTGTTCTGCTGG
TAGTGGTCGGCGAGCTGCACGCTGCCGTCCTCGATGTTGTGGCGGATCTTGAAGTTCACCTTGATGCCGT
TCTTCTGCTTGTCGGCCATGATATAGACGTTGTGGCTGTTGTAGTTGTACTCCAGCTTGTGCCCCAGGAT
GTTGCCGTCCTCCCTGAAGTCGATGCCCTTCAGCTCGATGCGGTTCACCAGGGTGTCGCCCTCGAACTTC
ACCTCGGCGCGGGTCTTGTAGTTGCCGTCGTCCTTGAAGAAGATGGTGCGCTCCTGGACGTAGCCTTCGG
GCATGGCGGACTTGAAGAAGTCGTGCTGCTTCATGTGGTCGGGGTAGCGGGCGAAGCACTGCAGGCCGTA
GCCGAAGGTGGTCACGAGGGTGGGCCAGGGCACGGGCAGCTTGCCGGTGGTGCAGATGAACTTCAGGGTC
AGCTTGCCGTAGGTGGCATCGCCCTCGCCCTCGCCGGACACGCTGAACTTGTGGCCGTTTACGTCGCCGT
CCAGCTCGACCAGGATGGGCACCACCCCGGTGAACAGCTCCTCGCCCTTGCTCACCACGTTGATGTCGAT
CTGGTCCAGGGGGATGTACTCGCCCTCGCTGGTGATCCTGCTCTTGGCGGCCGCGACCGCGCCAGCCTCG
GCCTCGTCCTCCACCAGCGTCTCGACCTCAATCTCAGTGCCACCAATGTTCAATTTGGTGGTCTTGCGAA
TGTCGCCGTGGATGAGGATATGCTCGTGGATCAGCACGCGCAGGTAGTGGCCGAGCAGACCCCAGCACTG
CTTCGACATCAGGTCAATGATGGTGTGGCCGACGTTGGAGCCGTACTTGCTCAGGACGCCGAAGCCCTCG
GGGCCGAGGATGAACAGGATGGGGAACATACCCCATGATACGAAGAAGAGCCAAGCCATGCCAGTCACCA
CCTGGCGACACCGGCCCTTCGGCACGGTGTGGTACGCCTCAATGTAGACCTTGGCTGCGTTGAAGAATGT
GTAGATGCCGTAGCACAGGCCCATCAGGAAGAAAATGACACGGACGTATCCCTTGGACAGCGCGGCCGTG
GTGCCCCACACGATCGTGCCGATATCTGACACCAGCAGACCCATGGTACGCTTGTTATAGTCGTTCGCCA
GACCCGTAAGGTTGCTCAGACGGATAAGAATGACAGGGGCGGTCAGCAGCCAGCTCGCGTAACGAAGCCA
CTTGGTCTTGTTGCCGTTGGATGAGTAGATCACCGCAGGTTCGTCAAAGCTATGGAAATACTCGATGATG
AACTTGATCATCGAGATCGTGGCCACGTAAATCTCCTCCCAGCCGCAAGTAGACTTCCAGGTCTGGTAGC
CGTAGAACATCAGGCAGAGCGCTGAAAGCGCAAAAGAAATCCACTGCAGAATGTTGGCAGCCAACTTCTC
GGCATTTGTTCCGTTGGATTTAAGCCAAGCCAAGCAGAAGCACTGGCCGTTGTTCGGGATGCAAATAACA
GAACCATTGTTCTCAAGAGTGTATGAGGTTTGGAAGAGTCCGACGGCAGACAAAGCGCCGCCATAGTCCA
TGGTGGCTAGCATAACTTCGTATAAAGTATCCTATACGAAGTTATTTGCCTTAACCCAGAAATTATCACT
GTTATTCTTTAGAATGGTGCAAAGAATAACTTCGTATAATGTATGCTATACGAAGTTATGAATTCGATAT
CAAGCTTATCGATAATCAACCTCTGGATTACAAAATTTGTGAAAGATTGACTGGTATTCTTAACTATGTT
GCTCCTTTTACGCTATGTGGATACGCTGCTTTAATGCCTTTGTATCATGCTATTGCTTCCCGTATGGCTT
TCATTTTCTCCTCCTTGTATAAATCCTGGTTGCTGTCTCTTTATGAGGAGTTGTGGCCCGTTGTCAGGCA
ACGTGGCGTGGTGTGCACTGTGTTTGCTGACGCAACCCCCACTGGTTGGGGCATTGCCACCACCTGTCAG
CTCCTTTCCGGGACTTTCGCTTTCCCCCTCCCTATTGCCACGGCGGAACTCATCGCCGCCTGCCTTGCCC
GCTGCTGGACAGGGGCTCGGCTGTTGGGCACTGACAATTCCGTGGTGTTGTCGGGGAAATCATCGTCCTT
TCCTTGGCTGCTCGCCTATGTTGCCACCTGGATTCTGCGCGGGACGTCCTTCTGCTACGTCCCTTCGGCC
CTCAATCCAGCGGACCTTCCTTCCCGCGGCCTGCTGCCGGCTCTGCGGCCTCTTCCGCGTCTTCGCCTTC
GCCCTCAGACGAGTCGGATCTCCCTTTGGGCCGCCTCCCCGCATCGATACCGAGCGCTGCTCGAGAGATC
TACGGGTGGCATCCCTGTGACCCCTCCCCAGTGCCTCTCCTGGCCCTGGAAGTTGCCACTCCAGTGCCCA
CCAGCCTTGTCCTAATAAAATTAAGTTGCATCATTTTGTCTGACTAGGTGTCCTTCTATAATATTATGGG
GTGGAGGGGGGTGGTATGGAGCAAGGGGCAAGTTGGGAAGACAACCTGTAGGGCCTGCGGGGTCTATTGG
GAACCAAGCTGGAGTGCAGTGGCACAATCTTGGCTCACTGCAATCTCCGCCTCCTGGGTTCAAGCGATTC
TCCTGCCTCAGCCTCCCGAGTTGTTGGGATTCCAGGCATGCATGACCAGGCTCAGCTAATTTTTGTTTTT
TTGGTAGAGACGGGGTTTCACCATATTGGCCAGGCTGGTCTCCAACTCCTAATCTCAGGTGATCTACCCA
CCTTGGCCTCCCAAATTGCTGGGATTACAGGCGTGAACCACTGCTCCCTTCCCTGTCCTTCTGATTTTGT
AGGTAACCACGTGCGGACCGAGCGGCCGCAGGAACCCCTAGTGATGGAGTTGGCCACTCCCTCTCTGCGC
GCTCGCTCGCTCACTGAGGCCGGGCGACCAAAGGTCGCCCGACGCCCGGGCTTTGCCCGGGCGGCCTCAG
TGAGCGAGCGAGCGCGCAGCTGCCTGCAGGGGCGCCTGATGCGGTATTTTCTCCTTACGCATCTGTGCGG
TATTTCACACCGCATA
[142 nt withheld, positions 4777-4918]
C
[141 nt withheld, positions 4920-5060]
CCTTTGACGTTGGAGTCCACGTTCTTTAATAGTGGACTCTTGTTCCAAACTGGAACAACACTCAACCCTA
TCTCGGGCTATTCTTTTGATTTATAAGGGATTTTGCCGATTTCGGCCTATTGGTTAAAAAATGAGCTGAT
TTAACAAAAATTTAACGCGAATTTTAACAAAATATTAACGTTTACAATTTTATGGTGCACTCTCAGTACA
ATCTGCTCTGATGCCGCATAGTTAAGCCAGCCCCGACACCCGCCAACACCCGCTGACGCGCCCTGACGGG
CTTGTCTGCTCCCGGCATCCGCTTACAGACAAGCTGTGACCGTCTCCGGGAGCTGCATGTGTCAGAGGTT
TTCACCGTCATCACCGAAACGCGCGAGACGAAAGGGCCTCGTGATACGCCTATTTTTATAGGTTAATGTC
ATGATAATAATGGTTTCTTAGACGTCAGGTGGCACTTTTCGGGGAAATGTGCGCGGAACCCCTATTTGTT
TATTTTTCTAAATACATTCAAATATGTATCCGCTCATGAGACAATAACCCTGATAAATGCTTCAATAATA
TTGAAAAAGGAAGAGTATGAGTATTCAACATTTCCGTGTCGCCCTTATTCCCTTTTTTGCGGCATTTTGC
CTTCCTGTTTTTGCTCACCCAGAAACGCTGGTGAAAGTAAAAGATGCTGAAGATCAGTTGGGTGCACGAG
TGGGTTACATCGAACTGGATCTCAACAGCGGTAAGATCCTTGAGAGTTTTCGCCCCGAAGAACGTTTTCC
AATGATGAGCACTTTTAAAGTTCTGCTATGTGGCGCGGTATTATCCCGTATTGACGCCGGGCAAGAGCAA
CTCGGTCGCCGCATACACTATTCTCAGAATGACTTGGTTGAGTACTCACCAGTCACAGAAAAGCATCTTA
CGGATGGCATGACAGTAAGAGAATTATGCAGTGCTGCCATAACCATGAGTGATAACACTGCGGCCAACTT
ACTTCTGACAACGATCGGAGGACCGAAGGAGCTAACCGCTTTTTTGCACAACATGGGGGATCATGTAACT
CGCCTTGATCGTTGGGAACCGGAGCTGAATGAAGCCATACCAAACGACGAGCGTGACACCACGATGCCTG
TAGCAATGGCAACAACGTTGCGCAAACTATTAACTGGCGAACTACTTACTCTAGCTTCCCGGCAACAATT
AATAGACTGGATGGAGGCGGATAAAGTTGCAGGACCACTTCTGCGCTCGGCCCTTCCGGCTGGCTGGTTT
ATTGCTGATAAATCTGGAGCCGGTGAGCGTGGGTCTCGCGGTATCATTGCAGCACTGGGGCCAGATGGTA
AGCCCTCCCGTATCGTAGTTATCTACACGACGGGGAGTCAGGCAACTATGGATGAACGAAATAGACAGAT
CGCTGAGATAGGTGCCTCACTGATTAAGCATTGGTAACTGTCAGACCAAGTTTACTCATATATACTTTAG
ATTGATTTAAAACTTCATTTTTAATTTAAAAGGATCTAGGTGAAGATCCTTTTTGATAATCTCATGACCA
AAATCCCTTAACGTGAGTTTTCGTTCCACTGAGCGTCAGACCCCGTAGAAAAGATCAAAGGATCTTCTTG
AGATCCTTTTTTTCTGCGCGTAATCTGCTGCTTGCAAACAAAAAAACCACCGCTACCAGCGGTGGTTTGT
TTGCCGGATCAAGAGCTACCAACTCTTTTTCCGAAGGTAACTGGCTTCAGCAGAGCGCAGATACCAAATA
CTGTCCTTCTAGTGTAGCCGTAGTTAGGCCACCACTTCAAGAACTCTGTAGCACCGCCTACATACCTCGC
TCTGCTAATCCTGTTACCAGTGGCTGCTGCCAGTGGCGATAAGTCGTGTCTTACCGGGTTGGACTCAAGA
CGATAGTTACCGGATAAGGCGCAGCGGTCGGGCTGAACGGGGGGTTCGTGCACACAGCCCAGCTTGGAGC
GAACGACCTACACCGAACTGAGATACCTACAGCGTGAGCTATGAGAAAGCGCCACGCTTCCCGAAGGGAG
AAAGGCGGACAGGTATCCGGTAAGCGGCAGGGTCGGAACAGGAGAGCGCACGAGGGAGCTTCCAGGGGGA
AACGCCTGGTATCTTTATAGTCCTGTCGGGTTTCGCCACCTCTGACTTGAGCGTCGATTTTTGTGATGCT
CGTCAGGGGGGCGGAGCCTATGGAAAAACGCCAGCAACGCGGCCTTTTTACGGTTCCTGGCCTTTTGCTG
GCCTTTTGCTCACATGT
