LOCUS       Exported 457 bp ds-DNA linear SYN 29-MAY-2021
DEFINITION  Cre-Dependent Chloride Channel.
ACCESSION   .
VERSION     .
KEYWORDS    pAAV-Ef1a-DIO SwiChRca-TS-EYFP
SOURCE      synthetic DNA construct
  ORGANISM  synthetic DNA construct
REFERENCE   1 (bases 1 to 457)
  AUTHORS   Berndt A, Lee SY, Ramakrishnan C, Deisseroth K
  TITLE     Structure-guided transformation of channelrhodopsin into a
            light-activated chloride channel.
  JOURNAL   Science. 2014 Apr 25;344(6182):420-4. doi: 10.1126/science.1252367.
  PUBMED    24763591
REFERENCE   2 (bases 1 to 457)
  AUTHORS   .
  TITLE     Direct Submission
  JOURNAL   Exported May 29, 2021 from SnapGene Server 1.1.58
            http://www.snapgene.com
FEATURES             Location/Qualifiers
     source          1..457
                     /organism="synthetic DNA construct"
                     /mol_type="other DNA"
     protein_bind    21..54
                     /label=lox2272
                     /bound_moiety="Cre recombinase"
                     /note="Cre-mediated recombination occurs in the 8-bp core
                     sequence (GGATACTT). lox2272 sites are compatible with each
                     other, but incompatible with loxP or loxN sites (Lee and
                     Saito, 1988)."
     protein_bind    105..138
                     /label=loxP
                     /bound_moiety="Cre recombinase"
                     /note="Cre-mediated recombination occurs in the 8-bp core
                     sequence (GCATACAT)."
     CDS             complement(153..404)
                     /codon_start=1
                     /product="C-terminal fragment of mVenus for use in
                     bimolecular fluorescence complementation (BiFC) (Kodama and
                     Hu, 2010)"
                     /label=VC155
                     /translation="DKQKNGIKVNFKIRHNIEDGSVQLADHYQQNTPIGDGPVLLPDNH
                     YLSYQSALSKDPNEKRDHMVLLEFVTAAGITLGMDELYK"
     primer_bind     complement(195..216)
                     /label=EGFP-C
                     /note="EGFP, forward primer"
ORIGIN
        1 cctctagagt cgactccgga ataacttcgt ataggatact ttatacgaag ttatgcagaa
       61 tggtagctgg attgtagctg ctattagcaa tatgaaacct cttaataact tcgtatagca
      121 tacattatac gaagttatgg cgcgccctat tacttgtaca gctcgtccat gccgagagtg
      181 atcccggcgg cggtcacgaa ctccagcagg accatgtgat cgcgcttctc gttggggtct
      241 ttgctcaggg cggactggta gctcaggtag tggttgtcgg gcagcagcac ggggccgtcg
      301 ccgatggggg tgttctgctg gtagtggtcg gcgagctgca cgctgccgtc ctcgatgttg
      361 tggcggatct tgaagttcac cttgatgccg ttcttctgct tgtcggccat gatatagacg
      421 ttgtggctgt tgtagttgta ctccagcttg tgcccca
//
