LOCUS       Exported 670 bp ds-DNA linear SYN 02-JUN-2021
DEFINITION  Cre-Dependent Chloride Channel.
ACCESSION   .
VERSION     .
KEYWORDS    pAAV-Ef1a-DIO SwiChRca-TS-EYFP
SOURCE      synthetic DNA construct
  ORGANISM  synthetic DNA construct
REFERENCE   1 (bases 1 to 670)
  AUTHORS   Berndt A, Lee SY, Ramakrishnan C, Deisseroth K
  TITLE     Structure-guided transformation of channelrhodopsin into a
            light-activated chloride channel.
  JOURNAL   Science. 2014 Apr 25;344(6182):420-4. doi: 10.1126/science.1252367.
  PUBMED    24763591
REFERENCE   2 (bases 1 to 670)
  AUTHORS   .
  TITLE     Direct Submission
  JOURNAL   Exported Jun 2, 2021 from SnapGene Server 1.1.58
            http://www.snapgene.com
FEATURES             Location/Qualifiers
     source          1..670
                     /organism="synthetic DNA construct"
                     /mol_type="other DNA"
     primer_bind     204..225
                     /label=EGFP-N
                     /note="EGFP, reverse primer"
ORIGIN
        1 gggcatggcg gacttgaaga agtcgtgctg cttcatgtgg tcggggtagc gggcgaagca
       61 ctgcaggccg tagccgaagg tggtcacgag ggtgggccag ggcacgggca gcttgccggt
      121 ggtgcagatg aacttcaggg tcagcttgcc gtaggtggca tcgccctcgc cctcgccgga
      181 cacgctgaac ttgtggccgt ttacgtcgcc gtccagctcg accaggatgg gcaccacccc
      241 ggtgaacagc tcctcgccct tgctcaccac gttgatgtcg atctggtcca gggggatgta
      301 ctcgccctcg ctggtgatcc tgctcttggc ggccgcgacc gcgccagcct cggcctcgtc
      361 ctccaccagc gtctcgacct caatctcagt gccaccaatg ttcaatttgg tggtcttgcg
      421 aatgtcgccg tggatgagga tatgctcgtg gatcagcacg cgcaggtagt ggccgagcag
      481 accccagcac tgcttcgaca tcaggtcaat gatggtgtgg ccgacgttgg agccgtactt
      541 gctcaggacg ccgaagccct cggggccgag gatgaacagg atggggaaca taccccatga
      601 tacgaagaag agccaagcca tgccagtcac cacctggcga caccggccct tcggcacggt
      661 gtggtacgcc
//
