>Addgene plasmid #55631 | pAAV-Ef1a-DIO SwiChRca-TS-EYFP | addgene partial sequence | sequence record 93779 | Futet-R 5'-CAAAGGCATTAAAGCAGCGT-3'
AATACCAGTCAATCTTTCACAAATTTTGTAATCCAGAGGTTGATTATCGATAAGCTTGATATCGAATTCA
TAACTTCGTATAGCATACATTATACGAAGTTATTCTTTGCACCATTCTAAAGAATAACAGTGATAATTTC
TGGGTTAAGGCAAATAACTTCGTATAGGATACTTTATACGAAGTTATGCTAGCCACCATGGACTATGGCG
GCGCTTTGTCTGCCGTCGGACTCTTCCAAACCTCATACACTCTTGAGAACAATGGTTCTGTTATTTGCAT
CCCGAACAACGGCCAGTGCTTCTGCTTGGCTTGGCTTAAATCCAACGGAACAAATGCCGAGAAGTTGGCT
GCCAACATTCTGCAGTGGATTTCTTTTGCGCTTTCAGCGCTCTGCCTGATGTTCTACGGCTACCAGACCT
GGAAGTCTACTTGCGGCTGGGAGGAGATTTACGTGGCCACGATCTCGATGATCAAGTTCATCATCGAGTA
TTTCCATAGCTTTGACGAACCTGCGGTGATCTACTCATCCAACGGCAACAAGACCAAGTGGCTTCGTTAC
GCGAGCTGGCTGCTGACCGCCCCTGTCATTCTTATCCGTCTGAGCAACCTTACGGGTCTGGCGAACGACT
ATAACAAGCGTACCATGGGTCTGCTGGTGTCAGATATCGGCACGATCGTGTGGGGCACCACGGCCGCGCT
GTCCAAGGGATACGTCCGTGTCATTTTCTTCCTGATGGGCCTGTGCTACGGCATCTACACATTCTTCAAC
GCAGCCAAG
